>Addgene plasmid #195239 | pDAC446 | addgene full sequence | sequence record 382947 | Addgene NGS Result
TCTTAAGCGTGATGCGGTTTTGGCAGTACATCAATGGGCGTGGATAGCGGTTTGACTCACGGGGATTTCC
AAGTCTCCACCCCATTGACGTCAATGGGAGTTTGTTTTGGCACCAAAATCAACGGGACTTTCCAAAATGT
CGTAACAACTCCGCCCCATTGACGCAAATGGGCGGTAGGCGTGTACGGTGGGAGGTCTATATAAGCAGAG
CTCGTTTAGTGAACCGTCAGATCTCTAGAGCCGCCACCATGCACCATCACCATCACCATTCCGGCGATTA
CAAAGACGATGACGATAAGATGGCGCCTAAGAAGAAACGCAAAGTGCGGGGCATGAAGAAAGAAAAGATT
GATCTGTTTTACGGAGCCCTGCTGCACGACATCGGAAAGGTCATCCAGCGAGCAACCGGAGAGCGGAAGA
AACACGCACTTGTGGGCGCCGACTGGTTCGACGAGATCGCCGACAACCAAGTCATCTCGGATCAGATCCG
GTACCATATGGCCAACTACCAGTCTGATAAGCTCGGCAACGATCACCTGGCTTACATCACCTACATTGCC
GACAACATCGCCTCCGGTGTCGACCGCCGGCAATCCAACGAAGAGTCAGACGAAGATACCTCCGCAAAGA
TCTGGGACACCTACACGAACCAGGCCGACATCTTTAACGTGTTCGGAGCGCAGACCGATAAGCGGTACTT
CAAGCCTACCGTGCTGAATCTCAAGTCGAAGCCCAACTTCGCGTCCGCCACTTACGAACCCTTTAGCAAG
GGCGATTACGCTGCCATCGCCACCCGGATTAAGAACGAACTGGCCGAGTTCGAGTTCAACCAAGTCCAGA
TTGACTCCCTGCTCAACCTTTTCGAGGCTACTCTCTCCTTCGTGCCGTCAAGCACCAACACTAAGGAAAT
CGCCGACATCTCCCTGGCCGACCATTCCCGCTTGACTGCTGCCTTCGCTCTGGCGATCTACGACTACCTG
GAGGACAAGGGTCGGCACAACTACAAAGAGGACCTGTTCACCAAAGTGTCAGCGTTCTATGAAGAAGAAG
CCTTCCTGCTGGCCTCCTTCGACCTGTCGGGAATCCAGGACTTTATCTACAACATTAACATCGCAACTAA
CGGCGCGGCGAAGCAGCTGAAGGCCCGGAGCCTCTACCTGGACTTTATGTCCGAGTACATCGCCGATAGC
CTGCTGGACAAGCTGGGACTGAACAGGGCTAACATGCTTTACGTCGGCGGCGGACACGCCTACTTCGTCC
TGGCCAACACCGAAAAGACTGTGGAAACCCTGGTGCAGTTTGAGAAGGATTTCAACCAGTTCCTGTTGGC
AAACTTCCAGACCCGCCTCTATGTGGCCTTTGGCTGGGGTTCCTTCGCGGCCAAGGACATCATGTCCGAG
CTGAATAGCCCCGAGTCCTACCGCCAAGTGTACCAAAAGGCTTCGCGCATGATCTCCAAAAAGAAAATCT
CCAGATACGACTACCAGACACTGATGCTCCTGAATCGCGGTGGAAAGTCCTCAGAGAGAGAGTGCGAGAT
TTGCCACTCCGTGGAGAACCTGGTGTCCTACCACGACCAGAAAGTCTGTGACATTTGCCGGGGACTGTAC
CAGTTCTCGAAAGAAATTGCCCATGACCACTTCATCATTACCGAAAATGAGGGGCTGCCGATTGGACCAA
ACGCGTGCTTAAAGGGCGTGGCATTCGAAAAGCTGTCCCAAGAAGCGTTCAGCCGGGTCTACGTGAAGAA
TGACTATAAGGCCGGTACCGTGAAGGCTACGCATGTGTTCGTGGGGGATTACCAGTGCGACGAGATCTAC
AACTACGCCGCCCTGAGCAAGAACGAGAACGGCCTAGGCATCAAGAGACTGGCCGTGGTCCGGCTCGACG
TGGATGACTTGGGCGCCGCCTTCATGGCCGGTTTCAGCCAGCAGGGAAACGGACAATACTCCACTCTGTC
AAGATCGGCCACATTCTCCCGGAGCATGTCGCTGTTCTTCAAAGTGTACATTAACCAGTTCGCCTCCGAC
AAGAAGCTGAGCATTATCTACGCGGGCGGCGATGACGTGTTCGCCATTGGATCGTGGCAGGATATCATCG
CGTTCACTGTGGAACTTCGCGAAAACTTCATCAAGTGGACCAACGGGAAGCTCACCCTCTCCGCGGGGAT
AGGGTTGTTCGCCGACAAGACTCCTATTAGCCTGATGGCTCACCAGACCGGGGAACTGGAAGAGGCCGCC
AAGGGCAACGAAAAGGACTCCATCTCGCTGTTCTCAAGCGACTACACTTTCAAGTTTGATAGGTTCATCA
CTAACGTGTACGACGACAAACTGGAACAGATTAGATACTTCTTCAACCATCAAGACGAGAGGGGAAAGAA
CTTCATCTATAAGCTTATTGAGCTTTTGAGGAACCACGACCGCATGAATATGGCACGCCTCGCCTATTAC
CTCACTCGCCTGGAAGAACTGACCCGGGAGACTGACAGGGACAAGTTCAAGACCTTCAAGAACCTGTTCT
ACTCCTGGTACACCAACAAGAACGATAAGGACCGGAAGGAAGCCGAGCTCGCGCTCCTGCTGTACATCTA
CGAAATCAGAAAGGATTAACGGCAATAAAAAGACAGAATAAAACGCACGGTGTTGGGTCGTTTGTTCGCA
CACATTAGCTAGCCGTCAGCACACATTGTGATGCGGTTTTGGCAGTACATCAATGGGCGTGGATAGCGGT
TTGACTCACGGGGATTTCCAAGTCTCCACCCCATTGACGTCAATGGGAGTTTGTTTTGGCACCAAAATCA
ACGGGACTTTCCAAAATGTCGTAACAACTCCGCCCCATTGACGCAAATGGGCGGTAGGCGTGTACGGTGG
GAGGTCTATATAAGCAGAGCTCGTTTAGTGAACCGTCAGATCTCTAGAGCCGCCACCATGGATTACAAAG
ACGATGACGATAAGATGGCGCCTAAGAAGAAACGCAAAGTGCGGGGCATGACCATCCTGACCGACGAGAA
CTACGTGGACATCGCCGAGAAAGCCATCCTGAAGCTGGAAAGAAACACCAGAAATAGAAAGAACCCTGAT
GCCTTCTTCCTGACCACATCTAAGCTGCGGAACCTGCTGAGCCTGACAAGCACCCTGTTCGACGAGAGCA
AGGTGAAGGAATACGACGCCCTGCTGGACAGAATCGCTTATCTGAGAGTGCAGTTCGTGTACCAGGCCGG
CAGAGAGATCGCCGTGAAAGATCTGATCGAGAAGGCCCAGATCCTGGAAGCTCTGAAAGAGATCAAGGAC
CGGGAAACCCTGCAGAGATTCTGCAGATACATGGAAGCCCTGGTGGCCTACTTCAAGTTCTACGGCGGCA
AGGACTGACGGCAATAAAAAGACAGAATAAAACGCACGGTGTTGGGTCGTTTGTTCAGTTCTTTTGCCTT
ACTTTCAATGCATGCGGTGATGCGGTTTTGGCAGTACATCAATGGGCGTGGATAGCGGTTTGACTCACGG
GGATTTCCAAGTCTCCACCCCATTGACGTCAATGGGAGTTTGTTTTGGCACCAAAATCAACGGGACTTTC
CAAAATGTCGTAACAACTCCGCCCCATTGACGCAAATGGGCGGTAGGCGTGTACGGTGGGAGGTCTATAT
AAGCAGAGCTCGTTTAGTGAACCGTCAGATCTCTAGAGCCGCCACCATGGATTACAAAGACGATGACGAT
AAGATGGCGCCTAAGAAGAAACGCAAAGTGCGGGGCATGACCTTCGCCAAGATCAAATTCAGCGCCCAGA
TCCGGCTGGAAACCGGCCTGCACATCGGAGGATCTGATGCCTTTGCCGCTATCGGCGCCATCGACAGCCC
TGTGATCAAGGACCCCATCACCAACCTGCCTATCATCCCCGGCTCTAGCCTGAAGGGCAAGATGAGAACA
CTGCTGGCCAAGGTGTACAACGAAAAGGTGGCCGAGAAGCCTAGCGACGACAGCGACATCCTGAGCAGAC
TGTTCGGAAATAGCAAGGATAAGCGGTTCAAGATGGGCAGACTGATCTTCCGGGACGCCTTCCTGAGCAA
CGCCGACGAGCTGGATTCTCTGGGCGTGCGGAGCTACACCGAGGTGAAGTTCGAGAACACCATCGATAGA
ATCACCGCCGAGGCCAATCCTAGACAGATCGAGAGAGCCATTCGGAACTCAACATTCGACTTCGAGCTGA
TCTACGAGATCACTGATGAGAATGAGAACCAGGTCGAGGAAGATTTCAAGGTGATCAGAGACGGCCTGAA
GCTGCTGGAACTGGACTACCTGGGCGGAAGCGGCTCCAGAGGCTACGGCAAAGTGGCTTTTGAGAACCTG
AAAGCCACCACAGTGTTCGGCAACTACGACGTGAAAACCCTGAACGAGCTGCTGACCGCCGAAGTGTGAC
GGCAATAAAAAGACAGAATAAAACGCACGGTGTTGGGTCGTTTGTTCTGGATTGCGAGAATGGACTAGTA
GCAAACTGTGATGCGGTTTTGGCAGTACATCAATGGGCGTGGATAGCGGTTTGACTCACGGGGATTTCCA
AGTCTCCACCCCATTGACGTCAATGGGAGTTTGTTTTGGCACCAAAATCAACGGGACTTTCCAAAATGTC
GTAACAACTCCGCCCCATTGACGCAAATGGGCGGTAGGCGTGTACGGTGGGAGGTCTATATAAGCAGAGC
TCGTTTAGTGAACCGTCAGATCTCTAGAGCCGCCACCATGGATTACAAAGACGATGACGATAAGATGGCG
CCTAAGAAGAAACGCAAAGTGCGGGGCATGACTTACAAGCTCTACATTATGACCTTTCAAAACGCCCACT
TCGGTTCCGGCACTCTGGACTCATCGAAGCTGACCTTCTCCGCGGATAGAATCTTCTCGGCACTCGTGCT
CGAGGCTCTGAAGATGGGAAAGCTCGACGCCTTCTTGGCCGAGGCCAACCAGGATAAGTTCACTCTGACC
GACGCGTTCCCATTCCAATTCGGTCCTTTCCTGCCGAAACCGATTGGTTACCCCAAGCACGACCAGATCG
ACCAGTCTGTGGACGTGAAGGAAGTCCGCCGCCAAGCGAAGCTGTCCAAAAAGCTCCAGTTCCTGGCTCT
GGAAAACGTCGACGACTACCTGAACGGAGAGCTGTTTGAGAATGAGGAACACGCCGTGATCGACACAGTG
ACCAAGAACCAGCCCCATAAAGATGATAATCTGTACCAAGTGGCCACCACTCGGTTCTCGAACGACACCT
CCCTTTACGTGATCGCCAACGAATCCGATCTGCTGAACGAACTGATGAGCAGCCTTCAGTACTCCGGGCT
GGGCGGCAAAAGGTCCTCAGGATTCGGCAGATTTGAGCTGGACATCCAGAACATTCCCTTGGAACTGTCC
GACCGGCTGACGAAGAACCACAGCGACAAGGTCATGTCACTTACCACCGCCCTCCCGGTGGACGCTGATC
TCGAGGAAGCGATGGAAGATGGCCATTACCTGTTGACCAAGTCGTCCGGATTCGCATTCTCCCACGCCAC
CAACGAAAACTATCGGAAGCAGGACCTGTACAAGTTCGCCTCCGGGAGCACCTTCAGCAAGACTTTCGAG
GGACAGATCGTGGACGTGCGCCCTCTCGATTTCCCTCACGCCGTGCTGAACTACGCCAAGCCGCTGTTCT
TTAAGCTCGAAGTCTAACGGCAATAAAAAGACAGAATAAAACGCACGGTGTTGGGTCGTTTGTTCGCACA
TTCAAAAACAGGCAATTGGACAAGCGTGATGCGGTTTTGGCAGTACATCAATGGGCGTGGATAGCGGTTT
GACTCACGGGGATTTCCAAGTCTCCACCCCATTGACGTCAATGGGAGTTTGTTTTGGCACCAAAATCAAC
GGGACTTTCCAAAATGTCGTAACAACTCCGCCCCATTGACGCAAATGGGCGGTAGGCGTGTACGGTGGGA
GGTCTATATAAGCAGAGCTCGTTTAGTGAACCGTCAGATCTCTAGAGCCGCCACCATGGATTACAAAGAC
GATGACGATAAGATGGCGCCTAAGAAGAAACGCAAAGTGCGGGGCATGAAAAATGACTACCGGACCTTCA
AGCTGAGCCTGCTGACCCTGGCTCCTATCCACATCGGCAACGGCGAGAAGTACACCAGCAGAGAATTCAT
CTACGAGAACAAGAAGTTCTACTTCCCCGACATGGGCAAGTTCTACAACAAGATGGTGGAAAAGAGACTG
GCCGAGAAGTTCGAGGCCTTCCTGATCCAGACCAGACCCAACGCCAGAAACAACCGGCTGATTTCTTTTC
TGAACGACAACAGAATCGCCGAAAGATCTTTTGGCGGCTACAGCATCAGTGAAACCGGCCTGGAATCTGA
TAAGAACCCTAACAGCGCCGGAGCTATCAACGAGGTGAACAAATTCATCCGGGACGCCTTCGGAAATCCT
TACATCCCAGGCAGCAGCCTGAAGGGCGCCATCCGCACCATCCTGATGAACACCACACCTAAGTGGAACA
ACGAGAACGCCGTGAACGACTTCGGCAGATTCCCAAAGGAAAACAAGAACCTGATCCCTTGGGGACCTAA
GAAAGGCAAGGAATACGACGACCTGTTCAACGCCATCAGAGTGTCCGACAGCAAGCCCTTCGACAACAAA
AGCCTGATCCTCGTGCAGAAGTGGGACTACAGCGCCAAAACCAACAAGGCCAAGCCTCTGCCTCTGTACA
GAGAGTCTATCAGCCCTCTGACCAAGATCGAGTTCGAGATAACAACAACCACTGATGAGGCCGGCAGACT
GATCGAGGAACTGGGAAAGCGGGCCCAGGCCTTTTATAAGGACTACAAGGCCTTTTTCCTGTCTGAATTC
CCTGATGATAAGATCCAGGCTAATCTGCAATACCCCATCTACCTGGGCGCCGGCAGCGGCGCTTGGACAA
AGACCCTGTTTAAGCAGGCCGACGGCATCCTGCAGCGGAGATACTCCAGAATGAAAACCAAGATGGTCAA
GAAGGGCGTGCTGAAGCTGACAAAGGCCCCTCTGAAAACAGTGAAGATCCCCAGCGGCAACCACAGCCTG
GTGAAGAATCACGAGAGCTTCTACGAGATGGGCAAAGCCAACTTCATGATCAAGGAAATCGACAAGTGAC
GGCAATAAAAAGACAGAATAAAACGCACGGTGTTGGGTCGTTTGTTCATGTGTGCCGGCCGGAGAATAAA
AGTCTAAGTGATGCGGTTTTGGCAGTACATCAATGGGCGTGGATAGCGGTTTGACTCACGGGGATTTCCA
AGTCTCCACCCCATTGACGTCAATGGGAGTTTGTTTTGGCACCAAAATCAACGGGACTTTCCAAAATGTC
GTAACAACTCCGCCCCATTGACGCAAATGGGCGGTAGGCGTGTACGGTGGGAGGTCTATATAAGCAGAGC
TCGTTTAGTGAACCGTCAGATCTCTAGAGCCGCCACCATGGATTACAAAGACGATGACGATAAGATGGCG
CCTAAGAAGAAACGCAAAGTGCGGGGCATGAAAAAGCTCGTGTTCACCTTTAAGCGGATCGACCACCCTG
CTCAGGACCTGGCCGTGAAATTCCACGGCTTCCTGATGGAACAGCTGGATAGCGACTACGTGGACTACCT
GCACCAGCAGCAGACCAACCCCTACGCCACAAAGGTGATCCAGGGCAAAGAGAACACCCAGTGGGTCGTG
CATCTGCTGACAGACGACATCGAGGACAAGGTGTTCATGACCCTGCTGCAGATCAAGGAAGTGTCCCTGA
ACGACCTGCCTAAGTTGTCTGTGGAAAAGGTGGAAATCCAGGAGCTGGGCGCTGATAAGCTGCTCGAGAT
CTTCAACAGCGAGGAAAACCAGACCTACTTCAGCATCATCTTCGAGACACCTACAGGCTTTAAAAGCCAG
GGCAGCTACGTGATCTTCCCCAGCATGCGGCTGATCTTTCAGAGCCTGATGCAGAAGTACGGCAGACTGG
TGGAAAACCAGCCTGAGATCGAGGAAGATACCCTGGACTACCTGAGCGAGCACAGCACCATCACCAATTA
CAGACTGGAAACAAGCTACTTCAGAGTGCATAGACAGAGAATCCCCGCCTTCCGGGGCAAGCTGACCTTC
AAGGTGCAGGGAGCCCAGACACTGAAGGCCTACGTGAAGATGCTGCTGACCTTCGGCGAGTACAGCGGCC
TGGGCATGAAAACCAGCCTGGGAATGGGCGGCATCAAGCTGGAAGAAAGAAAGGACTGACGGCAATAAAA
AGACAGAATAAAACGCACGGTGTTGGGTCGTTTGTTCGTGCGATAGAGGGATCCCGCATTGAATTATGTG
ATGCGGTTTTGGCAGTACATCAATGGGCGTGGATAGCGGTTTGACTCACGGGGATTTCCAAGTCTCCACC
CCATTGACGTCAATGGGAGTTTGTTTTGGCACCAAAATCAACGGGACTTTCCAAAATGTCGTAACAACTC
CGCCCCATTGACGCAAATGGGCGGTAGGCGTGTACGGTGGGAGGTCTATATAAGCAGAGCTCGTTTAGTG
AACCGTCAGATCTCTAGAGCCGCCACCATGGTGAGCAAGGGCGAGGAGCTGTTCACCGGGGTGGTGCCCA
TCCTGGTCGAGCTGGACGGCGACGTAAACGGCCACAAGTTCAGCGTGTCCGGCGAGGGCGAGGGCGATGC
CACCTACGGCAAGCTGACCCTGAAGTTCATCTGCACCACCGGCAAGCTGCCCGTGCCCTGGCCCACCCTC
GTGACCACCCTGACCTACGGCGTGCAGTGCTTCAGCCGCTACCCCGACCACATGAAGCAGCACGACTTCT
TCAAGTCCGCCATGCCCGAAGGCTACGTCCAGGAGCGCACCATCTTCTTCAAGGACGACGGCAACTACAA
GACCCGCGCCGAGGTGAAGTTCGAGGGCGACACCCTGGTGAACCGCATCGAGCTGAAGGGCATCGACTTC
AAGGAGGACGGCAACATCCTGGGGCACAAGCTGGAGTACAACTACAACAGCCACAACGTCTATATCATGG
CCGACAAGCAGAAGAACGGCATCAAGGTGAACTTCAAGATCCGCCACAACATCGAGGACGGCAGCGTGCA
GCTCGCCGACCACTACCAGCAGAACACCCCCATCGGCGACGGCCCCGTGCTGCTGCCCGACAACCACTAC
CTGAGCACCCAGTCCGCCCTGAGCAAAGACCCCAACGAGAAGCGCGATCACATGGTCCTGCTGGAGTTCG
TGACCGCCGCCGGGATCACTCTCGGCATGGACGAGCTGTACAAGTGACGGCAATAAAAAGACAGAATAAA
ACGCACGGTGTTGGGTCGTTTGTTCGTAGATGGCGCGCCTTTGTTGACCCGGTTGGAGGGCCTATTTCCC
ATGATTCCTTCATATTTGCATATACGATACAAGGCTGTTAGAGAGATAATTAGAATTAATTTGACTGTAA
ACACAAAGATATTAGTACAAAATACGTGACGTAGAAAGTAATAATTTCTTGGGTAGTTTGCAGTTTTAAA
ATTATGTTTTAAAATGGACTATCATATGCTTACCGTAACTTGAAAGTATTTCGATTTCTTGGCTTTATAT
ATCTTGTGGAAAGGACGAAACACCGATATAAACCTAATTACCTCGAGAGGGGACGGAAACCCGTCTTCGA
TGAAGCGATTCAGAAGACTTGATATAAACCTAATTACCTCGAGAGGGGACTTTTTTACATGTGTCAGAGG
TTTTCACCGTCATCACCGAAACGCGCGAGACGAAAGGGCCTCGTGATACGCCTATTTTTATAGGTTAATG
TCATGATAATAATGGTTTCTTAGACGTCAGGTGGCACTTTTCGGGGAAATGTGCGCGGAACCCCTATTTG
TTTATTTTTCTAAATACATTCAAATATGTATCCGCTCATGAGACAATAACCCTGATAAATGCTTCAATAA
TATTGAAAAAGGAAGAGTATGAGTATTCAACATTTCCGTGTCGCCCTTATTCCCTTTTTTGCGGCATTTT
GCCTTCCTGTTTTTGCTCACCCAGAAACGCTGGTGAAAGTAAAAGATGCTGAAGATCAGTTGGGTGCACG
AGTGGGTTACATCGAACTGGATCTCAACAGCGGTAAGATCCTTGAGAGTTTTCGCCCCGAAGAACGTTTT
CCAATGATGAGCACTTTTAAAGTTCTGCTATGTGGCGCGGTATTATCCCGTATTGACGCCGGGCAAGAGC
AACTCGGTCGCCGCATACACTATTCTCAGAATGACTTGGTTGAGTACTCACCAGTCACAGAAAAGCATCT
TACGGATGGCATGACAGTAAGAGAATTATGCAGTGCTGCCATAACCATGAGTGATAACACTGCGGCCAAC
TTACTTCTGACAACGATCGGAGGACCGAAGGAGCTAACCGCTTTTTTGCACAACATGGGGGATCATGTAA
CTCGCCTTGATCGTTGGGAACCGGAGCTGAATGAAGCCATACCAAACGACGAGCGTGACACCACGATGCC
TGTAGCAATGGCAACAACGTTGCGCAAACTATTAACTGGCGAACTACTTACTCTAGCTTCCCGGCAACAA
TTAATAGACTGGATGGAGGCGGATAAAGTTGCAGGACCACTTCTGCGCTCGGCCCTTCCGGCTGGCTGGT
TTATTGCTGATAAATCTGGAGCCGGTGAGCGTGGGTCTCGCGGTATCATTGCAGCACTGGGGCCAGATGG
TAAGCCCTCCCGTATCGTAGTTATCTACACGACGGGGAGTCAGGCAACTATGGATGAACGAAATAGACAG
ATCGCTGAGATAGGTGCCTCACTGATTAAGCATTGGTAACTGTCAGACCAAGTTTACTCATATATACTTT
AGATTGATTTAAAACTTCATTTTTAATTTAAAAGGATCTAGGTGAAGATCCTTTTTGATAATCTCATGAC
CAAAATCCCTTAACGTGAGTTTTCGTTCCACTGAGCGTCAGACCCCGTAGAAAAGATCAAAGGATCTTCT
TGAGATCCTTTTTTTCTGCGCGTAATCTGCTGCTTGCAAACAAAAAAACCACCGCTACCAGCGGTGGTTT
GTTTGCCGGATCAAGAGCTACCAACTCTTTTTCCGAAGGTAACTGGCTTCAGCAGAGCGCAGATACCAAA
TACTGTTCTTCTAGTGTAGCCGTAGTTAGGCCACCACTTCAAGAACTCTGTAGCACCGCCTACATACCTC
GCTCTGCTAATCCTGTTACCAGTGGCTGCTGCCAGTGGCGATAAGTCGTGTCTTACCGGGTTGGACTCAA
GACGATAGTTACCGGATAAGGCGCAGCGGTCGGGCTGAACGGGGGGTTCGTGCACACAGCCCAGCTTGGA
GCGAACGACCTACACCGAACTGAGATACCTACAGCGTGAGCTATGAGAAAGCGCCACGCTTCCCGAAGGG
AGAAAGGCGGACAGGTATCCGGTAAGCGGCAGGGTCGGAACAGGAGAGCGCACGAGGGAGCTTCCAGGGG
GAAACGCCTGGTATCTTTATAGTCCTGTCGGGTTTCGCCACCTCTGACTTGAGCGTCGATTTTTGTGATG
CTCGTCAGGGGGGCGGAGCCTATGGAAAAACGCCAGCAACGCGGCCTTTT
Features (pLannotate 1.2.2; 27 found; start..end, strand, type, name):
      9..212     +  promoter       CMV promoter: human cytomegalovirus (CMV) immediate early promoter
    252..269     +  CDS            6xHis: 6xHis affinity tag
    333..2606    +  CDS            cas10: CAS10_STRTR - Also known as csm1 From Streptococcus thermophilus.
   2610..2657    +  polyA_signal   HSV TK poly(A) signal: herpes simplex virus thymidine kinase polyadenylation signal (Cole and Stacy, 1985)
   2688..2891    +  promoter       CMV promoter: human cytomegalovirus (CMV) immediate early promoter
   2988..3365    +  CDS            csm2: CSM2_STRTR - Experimental evidence at protein level: Swiss-Prot protein existence level 1. This subunit may be involved in monitoring complementarity of crRNA and target RNA. From Streptococcus thermophilus.
   3369..3416    +  polyA_signal   HSV TK poly(A) signal: herpes simplex virus thymidine kinase polyadenylation signal (Cole and Stacy, 1985)
   3447..3650    +  promoter       CMV promoter: human cytomegalovirus (CMV) immediate early promoter
   3747..4406    +  CDS            csm3: CSM3_STRTR - Experimental evidence at protein level: Swiss-Prot protein existence level 1. This subunit has the target ssRNA endonuclease activity; it cleaves multiple sites in the target RNA at 6 nucleotide intervals. The number of cleavage sites in the target RNA correlates with the number of Csm3 subunits in the Csm effector complex (PubMed:25458845). In the Csm complex target RNA and ssDNA are cleaved simultaneously, although RNase activity (of Csm3) is much faster. RNA cleavage by Csm3 is not required for ssDNase activity as Csm complex with inactive Csm3 still has ssDNase activity; howev
   4410..4457    +  polyA_signal   HSV TK poly(A) signal: herpes simplex virus thymidine kinase polyadenylation signal (Cole and Stacy, 1985)
   4488..4691    +  promoter       CMV promoter: human cytomegalovirus (CMV) immediate early promoter
   4788..5684    +  CDS            csm4: CSM4_STRTR - Experimental evidence at protein level: Swiss-Prot protein existence level 1. The subunit probably binds to the 5' handle of the crRNA, helping in discrimination between self- and non-self. From Streptococcus thermophilus.
   5688..5735    +  polyA_signal   HSV TK poly(A) signal: herpes simplex virus thymidine kinase polyadenylation signal (Cole and Stacy, 1985)
   5766..5969    +  promoter       CMV promoter: human cytomegalovirus (CMV) immediate early promoter
   6066..7136    +  CDS            csm5: CSM5_STRTR - Experimental evidence at protein level: Swiss-Prot protein existence level 1. This subunit might be involved in maturation of a crRNA intermediate to its mature form. From Streptococcus thermophilus.
   7140..7187    +  polyA_signal   HSV TK poly(A) signal: herpes simplex virus thymidine kinase polyadenylation signal (Cole and Stacy, 1985)
   7218..7421    +  promoter       CMV promoter: human cytomegalovirus (CMV) immediate early promoter
   7518..8246    +  CDS            cas6: CAS6_STRTR - Experimental evidence at protein level: Swiss-Prot protein existence level 1. This protein processes pre-crRNA into individual crRNA units. From Streptococcus thermophilus.
   8250..8297    +  polyA_signal   HSV TK poly(A) signal: herpes simplex virus thymidine kinase polyadenylation signal (Cole and Stacy, 1985)
   8328..8531    +  promoter       CMV promoter: human cytomegalovirus (CMV) immediate early promoter
   8568..9284    +  CDS            EGFP: EGFP is a basic (constitutively fluorescent) green fluorescent protein published in 1996, derived from Aequorea victoria. It is reported to be a rapidly-maturing weak dimer with moderate acid sensitivity.
   9288..9335    +  polyA_signal   HSV TK poly(A) signal: herpes simplex virus thymidine kinase polyadenylation signal (Cole and Stacy, 1985)
   9366..9606    +  promoter       U6 promoter: RNA polymerase III promoter for human U6 snRNA
   9724..9759    -  CDS            rop (fragment): Rop protein, which maintains plasmids at low copy number; rop
   9854..9958    +  promoter       AmpR promoter: bla
   9959..10819   +  CDS            AmpR: β-lactamase; bla; confers resistance to ampicillin, carbenicillin, and related antibiotics
  10990..11578   +  rep_origin     ori: high-copy-number ColE1/pMB1/pBR322/pUC origin of replication
