[The description below was written by a language model from this plasmid's Addgene catalogue record and pLannotate feature annotations shown in this document.]
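Description:
pDAC446 is an 11.6 kb mammalian expression plasmid built on a pUC19 backbone that delivers all components of the Streptococcus thermophilus type III-A CRISPR-Csm system from a single vector for programmable RNA knockdown. It is maintained in E. coli through a ColE1/pUC-type origin and selected with ampicillin via the β-lactamase gene. The highly repetitive layout of the payload likely explains why a recombination-deficient strain is the recorded host for propagation.

The payload is a tandem array of seven independent Pol II expression units, all in the same orientation, each consisting of a short CMV immediate-early promoter, a coding sequence and an HSV TK polyadenylation signal. Six units encode Csm1 (Cas10), Csm2, Csm3, Csm4, Csm5 and Cas6, which the catalogue describes as FLAG- and NLS-tagged. These short tags are not individually annotated in the feature table, which does detect a 6xHis tag upstream of Csm1. Csm3 is the subunit that cleaves target RNA at regular intervals, Csm4 is thought to bind the crRNA 5′ handle, and Cas6 processes the pre-crRNA into individual units that the complex loads as guides. The seventh unit expresses EGFP, giving a fluorescent marker for identifying or sorting transfected cells. Downstream, a human U6 Pol III promoter drives the crRNA cassette. The crRNA itself is unannotated, and the record does not state its spacer or target.

Driving each subunit from its own promoter, rather than from a polycistronic design, allows the nuclear-localised Csm ribonucleoprotein to be assembled in mammalian cells after transfection with a single plasmid.
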