Addgene plasmid #195239: pDAC446
Purpose: Mammalian expression of Csm complex from separate promoters; GFP backbone (Used for RNA knockdown)
Depositing lab: Jennifer Doudna. Publication: Precise transcript targeting by CRISPR-Csm complexes. Colognori D, Trinidad M, Doudna JA. Nat Biotechnol. 2023 Jan 23. doi: 10.1038/s41587-022-01649-9. PubMed 36690762.
Backbone
  Vector backbone: pUC19
  Total vector size (bp): 11600
  Vector type: Mammalian Expression
Growth in bacteria
  Bacterial resistance: Ampicillin, 100 μg/mL
  Growth temperature: 37°C
  Growth strain: NEB Stable
  Copy number: Unknown
Gene/Insert
  Gene/Insert name: FLAG-NLS-Csm1; FLAG-NLS-Csm2; FLAG-NLS-Csm3; FLAG-NLS-Csm4; FLAG-NLS-Csm5; FLAG-NLS-Cas6; crRNA; GFP
  Species: Streptococcus thermophilus
Terms and licenses: Academic/Nonprofit Terms; Industry Terms: Not Available to Industry
How to cite: pDAC446 was a gift from Jennifer Doudna (Addgene plasmid # 195239 ; http://n2t.net/addgene:195239 ; RRID:Addgene_195239)
